Addgene plasmid #41669: pcDNA3.1(+)mGAT1YFP8
Depositing lab: Henry Lester. Depositing organization: California Institute of Technology. Publication: GABA transporter function, oligomerization state, and anchoring: correlates with subcellularly resolved FRET. Moss FJ, Imoukhuede PI, Scott K, Hu J, Jankowsky JL, Quick MW, Lester HA. J Gen Physiol. 2009 Dec;134(6):489-521. 10.1085/jgp.200910314 PubMed 19948998.
Backbone
  Vector backbone: pcDNA3.1(+)
  Backbone manufacturer: Invitrogen
  Backbone size w/o insert (bp): 5428
  Total vector size (bp): 7923
  Vector type: Mammalian Expression
  Selectable markers: Neomycin (select with G418)
Growth in bacteria
  Bacterial resistance: Ampicillin, 100 μg/mL
  Growth temperature: 37°C
  Growth strain: Top10
  Copy number: High Copy
Gene/Insert
  Gene/Insert name: Mus musculus GABA transporter 1 (alt names: mGAT1; solute carrier family 6 member 1; sodium- and chloride-dependent GABA transporter 1)
  Species: M. musculus (mouse), Synthetic
  Insert size (bp): 2549
  Mutation: “Monomerizing” YFP A206K mutation; 8 C-terminal-most residues of hGAT1 (STSKEAYI) appended after YFP
  GenBank ID: M92378.1
  Entrez Gene: Slc6a1 (a.k.a. A730043E01, GABATHG, GABATR, GAT-1, Gabt, Gabt1, Gat1, XT-1, Xtrp1)
  Promoter: CMV
  Tag / fusion protein: YFP (C terminal on insert)
  Cloning method: Restriction Enzyme; 5′ cloning site HindIII (not destroyed); 3′ cloning site XbaI (not destroyed)
  Sequencing primers: 5′ CMV-F; T7; 3′ EGFP-N; BGH-rev
Terms and licenses: Academic/Nonprofit Terms; Industry Terms: Not Available to Industry
Depositor comments: To generate the fluorescent mutants mGAT10XFP and mGAT1XFP* through mGAT1XFP45, the wild-type mGAT1 open reading frame (ORF) was subcloned without its original stop codon into the HindIII and EcoRI sites of the pcDNA3.1(+) expression vector multiple cloning site (MCS). XFP ORFs were then subcloned downstream from and in frame with the mGAT1 ORF at the NotI and XbaI sites of the pcDNA3.1(+) MCS. This resulted in a 12–amino acid spacer between the end of the mGAT1 sequence and the beginning of the fluorophore. The depositors modified a method for the integration of PCR fragments without the use of restriction enzymes (Geiser et al., 2001) to add the final 3, 8, 20, 28, or 45 codons of the human GAT1 (hGAT1) ORF. These were amplified from a source plasmid using the proof-reading PfuTurbo Cx Hotstart polymerase with 5′ and 3′ extensions corresponding to the 20–22-nt regions that flanked the intended site of insertion, such that the PCR product integrated in-frame immediately after the fluorophore sequence when used as the primers in a subsequent QuikChange II XL mutagenesis PCR reaction. For mGAT1XFP*, the depositors simply added a GTC codon for Val after the fluorophore ORF. The attached image displays the protein sequences of the modified regions of mGAT1 for each fluorescent construct. mGAT10CFP and mGAT10YFP repeated the fusion design of mGAT10GFP but with the fluorophore exchanged as annotated. The three C-terminal residues of the mGAT0XFP fusions are -YKI-CO2−, which comprises a broadly defined consensus PDZ class II–interacting motif (X-φ-X-φ, where φ designates a hydrophobic residue and X any residue) (Sheng and Sala, 2001; Hung and Sheng, 2002). The depositors searched the Ensembl databases using Biomart (http://www.ebi.ac.uk/biomart) (Spudich et al., 2007) and applied the GO:0005886 “plasma membrane” cellular component filter. The search identified no known membrane proteins possessing the -YKI-CO2− C-terminal sequence. In the mGAT1XFP* constructs, the depositors defined the terminal residue P(0) more narrowly, changing the terminal isoleucine residue present in mGAT10XFP to a valine in mGAT1XFP*. The resulting C-terminal sequence, -YKV-CO2−, reconstituted a functional PDZ class II–interacting motif present in Ephrin B receptors, a class that relies on interactions with the PDZ domain–containing proteins for clustering (Torres et al., 1998; Brückner et al., 1999; Lin et al., 1999; Madsen et al., 2005). Other constructs in the C-terminal XFP fusion series, mGAT1XFP3, mGAT1XFP8, mGAT1XFP20, mGAT1XFP28, and mGAT1XFP45, had the most C-terminal 3, 8, 20, 28, or 45 residues of the hGAT1 appended after the mGAT1XFP fusion. The differences in nucleotide sequence between the hGAT1 and mGAT1 C termini were a useful source of positive identification when the depositors analyzed the clones during construction. PCR integration was applied to amplify and insert EYFP or ECFP directly between residues R565 and L566, I570 and Q571, or V577 and R578 of mGAT1 to generate the mGAT15xxXFP5xxCT constructs. The site of XFP insertion in GAT1 is highlighted in the nomenclatures for these constructs by residue numbers flanking the fluorophore, and the “CT” denotes that the insertion occurs within the C terminus. Please see the associated article for more detailed information regarding construct creation and usage.
How to cite: pcDNA3.1(+)mGAT1YFP8 was a gift from Henry Lester (Addgene plasmid # 41669 ; http://n2t.net/addgene:41669 ; RRID:Addgene_41669)
