[The description below was written by a language model from this plasmid's Addgene catalogue record and pLannotate feature annotations shown in this document.]
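Description:
pcDNA3.1(+)mGAT1YFP8 is a 7.9 kb mammalian expression plasmid built on the pcDNA3.1(+) backbone. It is propagated in E. coli at high copy from a ColE1/pUC-type origin under ampicillin selection (AmpR with its bla promoter) and also carries an f1 phage origin. For mammalian cells, an SV40 early promoter drives a neomycin phosphotransferase gene terminated by an SV40 poly(A) signal, allowing G418 selection of stable transfectants. Several short annotated fragments (HIV-1 LTR, ble, lacI, bom) appear to be small similarity matches within backbone sequence rather than functional elements.

The payload is a fusion protein expressed from the CMV immediate-early enhancer/promoter and terminated by the bovine growth hormone poly(A) signal, with a T7 promoter lying just upstream of the coding region. The mouse GABA transporter 1 (Slc6a1, mGAT1) open reading frame, lacking its stop codon, is joined through a 12-amino-acid spacer to a C-terminal YFP carrying the "monomerizing" A206K substitution (annotated as mEYFP). Immediately after the fluorophore, the last eight residues of human GAT1 are appended in frame, so the natural transporter C-terminal end is present downstream of the fluorescent protein. The construct belongs to a series in which 3, 8, 20, 28 or 45 terminal hGAT1 residues follow the fluorophore, alongside variants with other C-terminal endings, including ones that form PDZ class II–interacting motifs. According to the associated study, these CFP and YFP fusions were used to relate GABA transporter function, oligomerization state and anchoring to subcellularly resolved FRET measurements, for which the monomeric YFP limits fluorophore-driven self-association.
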