Features (pLannotate 1.2.2; 21 found; start..end, strand, type, name):
     28..80      -  misc_feature   bom (fragment): basis of mobility region from pBR322
    235..614     +  enhancer       CMV enhancer: human cytomegalovirus immediate early enhancer
    615..818     +  promoter       CMV promoter: human cytomegalovirus (CMV) immediate early promoter
    814..847     +  LTR            5' LTR (truncated) (fragment): truncated 5' long terminal repeat (LTR) from HIV-1
    863..881     +  promoter       T7 promoter: promoter for bacteriophage T7 RNA polymerase
    917..2710    +  CDS            Slc6a1: SC6A1_MOUSE - Also known as Gabt1, Gat-1, Gat1. Experimental evidence at protein level: Swiss-Prot protein existence level 1. Terminates the action of GABA by its high affinity sodium- dependent reuptake into presynaptic terminals. From Mus musculus (Mouse).
   2747..3463    +  CDS            mEYFP: mEYFP is a basic (constitutively fluorescent) yellow fluorescent protein published in 2002, derived from Aequorea victoria. It is reported to be a very rapidly-maturing monomer.
   3523..3747    +  polyA_signal   bGH poly(A) signal: bovine growth hormone polyadenylation signal
   3751..3772    +  promoter       SV40 promoter (fragment): SV40 enhancer and early promoter
   3793..4221    +  rep_origin     f1 ori (sequence partly withheld): f1 bacteriophage origin of replication; arrow indicates direction of (+) strand synthesis
   4235..4564    +  promoter       SV40 promoter: SV40 enhancer and early promoter
   4631..5422    +  CDS            neo: KKA2_KLEPN - Also known as kan, nptII. Experimental evidence at protein level: Swiss-Prot protein existence level 1. Resistance to kanamycin, neomycin, paromomycin, ribostamycin, butirosin and gentamicin B. From Klebsiella pneumoniae.
   5446..5604    +  CDS            ble (fragment): BLE_KLEPN - Experimental evidence at protein level: Swiss-Prot protein existence level 1. Binding protein with a strong affinity to the bleomycin family of antibiotics. Binds to CL990; an antimitotic-antibiotic compound. From Klebsiella pneumoniae.
   5599..5720    +  polyA_signal   SV40 poly(A) signal: SV40 polyadenylation signal
   5793..5809    -  protein_bind   lac operator: The lac repressor binds to the lac operator to inhibit transcription in E. coli. This inhibition can be relieved by adding lactose or isopropyl-β-D-thiogalactopyranoside (IPTG). lac repressor encoded by lacI
   5817..5847    -  promoter       lac promoter: promoter for the E. coli lac operon
   5862..5883    -  protein_bind   CAP binding site: CAP binding activates transcription in the presence of cAMP. E. coli catabolite activator protein
   5896..5988    -  CDS            lacI (fragment): lac repressor; lacI; The lac repressor binds to the lac operator to inhibit transcription in E. coli. This inhibition can be relieved by adding lactose or isopropyl-β-D-thiogalactopyranoside (IPTG).
   6171..6756    -  rep_origin     ori: high-copy-number ColE1/pMB1/pBR322/pUC origin of replication
   6927..7787    -  CDS            AmpR: β-lactamase; bla; confers resistance to ampicillin, carbenicillin, and related antibiotics
   7788..7892    -  promoter       AmpR promoter: bla
>Addgene plasmid #41669 | pcDNA3.1(+)mGAT1YFP8 | depositor full sequence | sequence record 55804 | pcDNA3.1(+)mGAT1YFP8 sequence 7923 bps
GACGGATCGGGAGATCTCCCGATCCCCTATGGTGCACTCTCAGTACAATCTGCTCTGATGCCGCATAGTT
AAGCCAGTATCTGCTCCCTGCTTGTGTGTTGGAGGTCGCTGAGTAGTGCGCGAGCAAAATTTAAGCTACA
ACAAGGCAAGGCTTGACCGACAATTGCATGAAGAATCTGCTTAGGGTTAGGCGTTTTGCGCTGCTTCGCG
ATGTACGGGCCAGATATACGCGTTGACATTGATTATTGACTAGTTATTAATAGTAATCAATTACGGGGTC
ATTAGTTCATAGCCCATATATGGAGTTCCGCGTTACATAACTTACGGTAAATGGCCCGCCTGGCTGACCG
CCCAACGACCCCCGCCCATTGACGTCAATAATGACGTATGTTCCCATAGTAACGCCAATAGGGACTTTCC
ATTGACGTCAATGGGTGGAGTATTTACGGTAAACTGCCCACTTGGCAGTACATCAAGTGTATCATATGCC
AAGTACGCCCCCTATTGACGTCAATGACGGTAAATGGCCCGCCTGGCATTATGCCCAGTACATGACCTTA
TGGGACTTTCCTACTTGGCAGTACATCTACGTATTAGTCATCGCTATTACCATGGTGATGCGGTTTTGGC
AGTACATCAATGGGCGTGGATAGCGGTTTGACTCACGGGGATTTCCAAGTCTCCACCCCATTGACGTCAA
TGGGAGTTTGTTTTGGCACCAAAATCAACGGGACTTTCCAAAATGTCGTAACAACTCCGCCCCATTGACG
CAAATGGGCGGTAGGCGTGTACGGTGGGAGGTCTATATAAGCAGAGCTCTCTGGCTAACTAGAGAACCCA
CTGCTTACTGGCTTATCGAAATTAATACGACTCACTATAGGGAGACCCAAGCTGGCTAGCGTTTAAACTT
AAGCTTATGGCGACTGACAACAGCAAGGTGGCTGATGGGCAGATCTCTACTGAGGTCAGCGAGGCCCCTG
TGGCCAGCGACAAGCCCAAAACCCTGGTAGTCAAGGTGCAGAAGAAGGCCGGGGACCTCCCTGACCGGGA
CACATGGAAGGGACGCTTCGACTTCCTCATGTCCTGCGTGGGCTATGCCATCGGCCTGGGCAATGTGTGG
AGGTTCCCTTACCTCTGTGGGAAAAACGGTGGCGGGGCCTTCCTAATCCCATATTTCCTGACGCTCATCT
TTGCGGGTGTTCCTCTCTTCCTTTTGGAGTGCTCCCTAGGCCAGTACACCTCCATTGGGGGCCTGGGCGT
ATGGAACTGGGCGCCCATGTTCAAGGGTGTGGCCGTCGCGGCAGCTGTGCTGTCCTTCTGGCTGAACATC
TACTACATCGTCATCATCTCCTGGGCCATCTACTACCTGTACAACTCCTTCACCACGACCCTGCCATGGA
AACAGTGTGACAACCCGTGGAACACTGACCGCTGCTTCTCCAACTACAGCCTGGTCAATACCACCAACAT
GACCAGCGCCGTGGTGGAGTTCTGGGAGCGCAACATGCACCAGATGACAGATGGACTGGACAAGCCAGGA
CAGATCCGCTGTCTGGCCATCACACTGGCCATTGCCTGGGTGCTCGTGTATTTCTGCATCTGGAAGGGTG
TTGGTTGGACTGGAAAGGTGGTCTACTTCTCAGCCACGTACCCCTACATCATGCTTATCATCCTGTTCTT
CCGTGGAGTGACGCTTCCCGGGGCCAAGGAGGGGATCCTCTTCTACATCACACCCAACTTCCGAAAGCTG
TCTGATTCTGAGGTGATCTTTGACGCCGCCACCCAGATCTTCTTCTCCTACGGGCTGGGCCTGGGGTCCC
TGATTGCTCTGGGAAGCTACAACTCTTTCCACAACAATGTGTACAGGGACTCCATCATCGTTTGCTGCAT
CAACTCCTGCACCAGCATGTTTGCCGGATTCGTCATCTTCTCCATCGTGGGCTTCATGGCTCATGTCACC
AAGAGGTCCATAGCTGATGTGGCAGCCTCAGGCCCGGGGCTGGCATTCTTGGCGTACCCTGAGGCTGTGA
CACAGCTACCCATCTCTCCCCTCTGGGCTATCCTCTTCTTCTCCATGCTGCTGATGCTGGGCATTGACAG
CCAGTTCTGTACCGTGGAGGGCTTCATCACTGCCCTGGTGGACGAGTACCCCAGACTTCTCCGCAATCGC
CGTGAACTCTTCATTGCTGCCGTGTGCATCGTGTCCTACCTGATTGGCCTGTCTAACATCACCCAGGGTG
GCATTTATGTCTTCAAACTGTTTGATTATTACTCTGCCAGCGGCATGAGCTTGCTGTTCCTGGTTTTCTT
CGAGTGTGTCTCCATTTCCTGGTTTTATGGTGTCAACCGGTTCTATGACAACATCCAGGAGATGGTTGGC
TCCAGGCCCTGCATCTGGTGGAAGCTGTGCTGGTCCTTTTTCACACCCATCATTGTGGCGGGCGTGTTTC
TCTTCAGTGCTGTGCAGATGACACCACTCACCATGGGAAGCTATGTTTTCCCCAAGTGGGGCCAGGGCGT
GGGCTGGCTCATGGCTCTGTCCTCCATGGTGCTCATCCCCGGGTACATGGCTTACATGTTCCTCACCCTG
AAGGGCTCCCTGAAGCAGCGTCTCCAGGTCATGATTCAGCCCAGTGAAGATATTGTGCGCCCTGAGAATG
GCCCTGAGCAGCCGCAGGCTGGCAGCTCAGCCAGCAAGGAGGCCTACATCCGAATTCTGCAGATATCCAG
CACAGTGGCGGCCGCCATGGTGAGCAAGGGCGAGGAGCTGTTCACCGGGGTGGTGCCCATCCTGGTCGAG
CTGGACGGCGACGTAAACGGCCACAAGTTCAGCGTGTCCGGCGAGGGCGAGGGCGATGCCACCTACGGCA
AGCTGACCCTGAAGTTCATCTGCACCACCGGCAAGCTGCCCGTGCCCTGGCCCACCCTCGTGACCACCTT
CGGCTACGGCCTGCAGTGCTTCGCCCGCTACCCCGACCACATGAAGCAGCACGACTTCTTCAAGTCCGCC
ATGCCCGAAGGCTACGTCCAGGAGCGCACCATCTTCTTCAAGGACGACGGCAACTACAAGACCCGCGCCG
AGGTGAAGTTCGAGGGCGACACCCTGGTGAACCGCATCGAGCTGAAGGGCATCGACTTCAAGGAGGACGG
CAACATCCTGGGGCACAAGCTGGAGTACAACTACAACAGCCACAACGTCTATATCATGGCCGACAAGCAG
AAGAACGGCATCAAGGTGAACTTCAAGATCCGCCACAACATCGAGGACGGCAGCGTGCAGCTCGCCGACC
ACTACCAGCAGAACACCCCCATCGGCGACGGCCCCGTGCTGCTGCCCGACAACCACTACCTGAGCTACCA
GTCCAAGCTGAGCAAAGACCCCAACGAGAAGCGCGATCACATGGTCCTGCTGGAGTTCGTGACCGCCGCC
GGGATCACTCTCGGCATGGACGAGCTGTACAAGTCCACCAGCAAGGAGGCCTACATCTAGAGGGCCCGTT
TAAACCCGCTGATCAGCCTCGACTGTGCCTTCTAGTTGCCAGCCATCTGTTGTTTGCCCCTCCCCCGTGC
CTTCCTTGACCCTGGAAGGTGCCACTCCCACTGTCCTTTCCTAATAAAATGAGGAAATTGCATCGCATTG
TCTGAGTAGGTGTCATTCTATTCTGGGGGGTGGGGTGGGGCAGGACAGCAAGGGGGAGGATTGGGAAGAC
AATAGCAGGCATGCTGGGGATGCGGTGGGCTCTATGGCTTCTGAGGCGGAAAGAACCAGCTGGGGCTCTA
GGGGGTATCCCC
[124 nt withheld, positions 3793-3916]
C
[91 nt withheld, positions 3918-4008]
A
[49 nt withheld, positions 4010-4058]
CCTTTGACGTTGGAGTCCACGTTCTTT
[37 nt withheld, positions 4086-4122]
ACCCTATCTCGGTCTATTCTTTTGATTTATAAGGGATTTTGCCGATTTCGGCCTATTGGTTAAAAAATGA
GCTGATTTAACAAAAATTTAACGCGAATTAATTCTGTGGAATGTGTGTCAGTTAGGGTGTGGAAAGTCCC
CAGGCTCCCCAGCAGGCAGAAGTATGCAAAGCATGCATCTCAATTAGTCAGCAACCAGGTGTGGAAAGTC
CCCAGGCTCCCCAGCAGGCAGAAGTATGCAAAGCATGCATCTCAATTAGTCAGCAACCATAGTCCCGCCC
CTAACTCCGCCCATCCCGCCCCTAACTCCGCCCAGTTCCGCCCATTCTCCGCCCCATGGCTGACTAATTT
TTTTTATTTATGCAGAGGCCGAGGCCGCCTCTGCCTCTGAGCTATTCCAGAAGTAGTGAGGAGGCTTTTT
TGGAGGCCTAGGCTTTTGCAAAAAGCTCCCGGGAGCTTGTATATCCATTTTCGGATCTGATCAAGAGACA
GGATGAGGATCGTTTCGCATGATTGAACAAGATGGATTGCACGCAGGTTCTCCGGCCGCTTGGGTGGAGA
GGCTATTCGGCTATGACTGGGCACAACAGACAATCGGCTGCTCTGATGCCGCCGTGTTCCGGCTGTCAGC
GCAGGGGCGCCCGGTTCTTTTTGTCAAGACCGACCTGTCCGGTGCCCTGAATGAACTGCAGGACGAGGCA
GCGCGGCTATCGTGGCTGGCCACGACGGGCGTTCCTTGCGCAGCTGTGCTCGACGTTGTCACTGAAGCGG
GAAGGGACTGGCTGCTATTGGGCGAAGTGCCGGGGCAGGATCTCCTGTCATCTCACCTTGCTCCTGCCGA
GAAAGTATCCATCATGGCTGATGCAATGCGGCGGCTGCATACGCTTGATCCGGCTACCTGCCCATTCGAC
CACCAAGCGAAACATCGCATCGAGCGAGCACGTACTCGGATGGAAGCCGGTCTTGTCGATCAGGATGATC
TGGACGAAGAGCATCAGGGGCTCGCGCCAGCCGAACTGTTCGCCAGGCTCAAGGCGCGCATGCCCGACGG
CGAGGATCTCGTCGTGACCCATGGCGATGCCTGCTTGCCGAATATCATGGTGGAAAATGGCCGCTTTTCT
GGATTCATCGACTGTGGCCGGCTGGGTGTGGCGGACCGCTATCAGGACATAGCGTTGGCTACCCGTGATA
TTGCTGAAGAGCTTGGCGGCGAATGGGCTGACCGCTTCCTCGTGCTTTACGGTATCGCCGCTCCCGATTC
GCAGCGCATCGCCTTCTATCGCCTTCTTGACGAGTTCTTCTGAGCGGGACTCTGGGGTTCGAAATGACCG
ACCAAGCGACGCCCAACCTGCCATCACGAGATTTCGATTCCACCGCCGCCTTCTATGAAAGGTTGGGCTT
CGGAATCGTTTTCCGGGACGCCGGCTGGATGATCCTCCAGCGCGGGGATCTCATGCTGGAGTTCTTCGCC
CACCCCAACTTGTTTATTGCAGCTTATAATGGTTACAAATAAAGCAATAGCATCACAAATTTCACAAATA
AAGCATTTTTTTCACTGCATTCTAGTTGTGGTTTGTCCAAACTCATCAATGTATCTTATCATGTCTGTAT
ACCGTCGACCTCTAGCTAGAGCTTGGCGTAATCATGGTCATAGCTGTTTCCTGTGTGAAATTGTTATCCG
CTCACAATTCCACACAACATACGAGCCGGAAGCATAAAGTGTAAAGCCTGGGGTGCCTAATGAGTGAGCT
AACTCACATTAATTGCGTTGCGCTCACTGCCCGCTTTCCAGTCGGGAAACCTGTCGTGCCAGCTGCATTA
ATGAATCGGCCAACGCGCGGGGAGAGGCGGTTTGCGTATTGGGCGCTCTTCCGCTTCCTCGCTCACTGAC
TCGCTGCGCTCGGTCGTTCGGCTGCGGCGAGCGGTATCAGCTCACTCAAAGGCGGTAATACGGTTATCCA
CAGAATCAGGGGATAACGCAGGAAAGAACATGTGAGCAAAAGGCCAGCAAAAGGCCAGGAACCGTAAAAA
GGCCGCGTTGCTGGCGTTTTTCCATAGGCTCCGCCCCCCTGACGAGCATCACAAAAATCGACGCTCAAGT
CAGAGGTGGCGAAACCCGACAGGACTATAAAGATACCAGGCGTTTCCCCCTGGAAGCTCCCTCGTGCGCT
CTCCTGTTCCGACCCTGCCGCTTACCGGATACCTGTCCGCCTTTCTCCCTTCGGGAAGCGTGGCGCTTTC
TCATAGCTCACGCTGTAGGTATCTCAGTTCGGTGTAGGTCGTTCGCTCCAAGCTGGGCTGTGTGCACGAA
CCCCCCGTTCAGCCCGACCGCTGCGCCTTATCCGGTAACTATCGTCTTGAGTCCAACCCGGTAAGACACG
ACTTATCGCCACTGGCAGCAGCCACTGGTAACAGGATTAGCAGAGCGAGGTATGTAGGCGGTGCTACAGA
GTTCTTGAAGTGGTGGCCTAACTACGGCTACACTAGAAGAACAGTATTTGGTATCTGCGCTCTGCTGAAG
CCAGTTACCTTCGGAAAAAGAGTTGGTAGCTCTTGATCCGGCAAACAAACCACCGCTGGTAGCGGTTTTT
TTGTTTGCAAGCAGCAGATTACGCGCAGAAAAAAAGGATCTCAAGAAGATCCTTTGATCTTTTCTACGGG
GTCTGACGCTCAGTGGAACGAAAACTCACGTTAAGGGATTTTGGTCATGAGATTATCAAAAAGGATCTTC
ACCTAGATCCTTTTAAATTAAAAATGAAGTTTTAAATCAATCTAAAGTATATATGAGTAAACTTGGTCTG
ACAGTTACCAATGCTTAATCAGTGAGGCACCTATCTCAGCGATCTGTCTATTTCGTTCATCCATAGTTGC
CTGACTCCCCGTCGTGTAGATAACTACGATACGGGAGGGCTTACCATCTGGCCCCAGTGCTGCAATGATA
CCGCGAGACCCACGCTCACCGGCTCCAGATTTATCAGCAATAAACCAGCCAGCCGGAAGGGCCGAGCGCA
GAAGTGGTCCTGCAACTTTATCCGCCTCCATCCAGTCTATTAATTGTTGCCGGGAAGCTAGAGTAAGTAG
TTCGCCAGTTAATAGTTTGCGCAACGTTGTTGCCATTGCTACAGGCATCGTGGTGTCACGCTCGTCGTTT
GGTATGGCTTCATTCAGCTCCGGTTCCCAACGATCAAGGCGAGTTACATGATCCCCCATGTTGTGCAAAA
AAGCGGTTAGCTCCTTCGGTCCTCCGATCGTTGTCAGAAGTAAGTTGGCCGCAGTGTTATCACTCATGGT
TATGGCAGCACTGCATAATTCTCTTACTGTCATGCCATCCGTAAGATGCTTTTCTGTGACTGGTGAGTAC
TCAACCAAGTCATTCTGAGAATAGTGTATGCGGCGACCGAGTTGCTCTTGCCCGGCGTCAATACGGGATA
ATACCGCGCCACATAGCAGAACTTTAAAAGTGCTCATCATTGGAAAACGTTCTTCGGGGCGAAAACTCTC
AAGGATCTTACCGCTGTTGAGATCCAGTTCGATGTAACCCACTCGTGCACCCAACTGATCTTCAGCATCT
TTTACTTTCACCAGCGTTTCTGGGTGAGCAAAAACAGGAAGGCAAAATGCCGCAAAAAAGGGAATAAGGG
CGACACGGAAATGTTGAATACTCATACTCTTCCTTTTTCAATATTATTGAAGCATTTATCAGGGTTATTG
TCTCATGAGCGGATACATATTTGAATGTATTTAGAAAAATAAACAAATAGGGGTTCCGCGCACATTTCCC
CGAAAAGTGCCACCTGACGTC
