>Addgene plasmid #41669 | pcDNA3.1(+)mGAT1YFP8 | addgene partial sequence | sequence record 57783 | BGH-rev 5'-TAGAAGGCACAGTCGAGG-3'
AACGGGCCCTCTAGATGTAGGCCTCCTTGCTGGTGGACTTGTACAGCTCGTCCATGCCGAGAGTGATCCC
GGCGGCGGTCACGAACTCCAGCAGGACCATGTGATCGCGCTTCTCGTTGGGGTCTTTGCTCAGCTTGGAC
TGGTAGCTCAGGTAGTGGTTGTCGGGCAGCAGCACGGGGCCGTCGCCGATGGGGGTGTTCTGCTGGTAGT
GGTCGGCGAGCTGCACGCTGCCGTCCTCGATGTTGTGGCGGATCTTGAAGTTCACCTTGATGCCGTTCTT
CTGCTTGTCGGCCATGATATAGACGTTGTGGCTGTTGTAGTTGTACTCCAGCTTGTGCCCCAGGATGTTG
CCGTCCTCCTTGAAGTCGATGCCCTTCAGCTCGATGCGGTTCACCAGGGTGTCGCCCTCGAACTTCACCT
CGGCGCGGGTCTTGTAGTTGCCGTCGTCCTTGAAGAAGATGGTGCGCTCCTGGACGTAGCCTTCGGGCAT
GGCGGACTTGAAGAAGTCGTGCTGCTTCATGTGGTCGGGGTAGCGGGCGAAGCACTGCAGGCCGTAGCCG
AAGGTGGTCACGAGGGTGGGCCAGGGCACGGGCAGCTTGCCGGTGGTGCAGATGAACTTCAGGGTCAGCT
TGCCGTAGGTGGCATCGCCCTCGCCCTCGCCGGACACGCTGAACTTGTGGCCGTTTACGTCGCCGTCCAG
CTCGACCAGGATGGGCACCACCCCGGTGAACAGCTCCTCGCCCTTGCTCACCATGGCGGCCGCCACTGTG
CTGGATATCTGCAGAATTCGGATGTAGGCCTCCTTGCTGGCTGAGCTGCCAGCCTG
