>Addgene plasmid #41669 | pcDNA3.1(+)mGAT1YFP8 | addgene partial sequence | sequence record 57784 | EGFP-N 5'-CGTCGCCGTCCAGCTCGACCAG-3'
AACAGCTCCTCGCCCTTGCTCACCATGGCGGCCGCCACTGTGCTGGATATCTGCAGAATTCGGATGTAGG
CCTCCTTGCTGGCTGAGCTGCCAGCCTGCGGCTGCTCAGGGCCATTCTCAGGGCGCACAATATCTTCACT
GGGCTGAATCATGACCTGGAGACGCTGCTTCAGGGAGCCCTTCAGGGTGAGGAACATGTAAGCCATGTAC
CCGGGGATGAGCACCATGGAGGACAGAGCCATGAGCCAGCCCACGCCCTGGCCCCACTTGGGGAAAACAT
AGCTTCCCATGGTGAGTGGTGTCATCTGCACAGCACTGAAGAGAAACACGCCCGCCACAATGATGGGTGT
GAAAAAGGACCAGCACAGCTTCCACCAGATGCAGGGCCTGGAGCCAACCATCTCCTGGATGTTGTCATAG
AACCGGTTGACACCATAAAACCAGGAAATGGAGACACACTCGAAGAAAACCAGGAACAGCAAGCTCATGC
CGCTGGCAGAGTAATAATCAAACAGTTTGAAGACATAAATGCCACCCTGGGTGATGTTAGACAGGCCAAT
CAGGTAGGACACGATGCACACGGCAGCAATGAAGAGTTCACGGCGATTGCGGAGAAGTCTGGGGTACTCG
TCCACCAGGGCAGTGATGAAGCCCTCCACGGTACAGAACTGGCTGTCAATGCCCAGCATCAGCAGCATGG
AGAAGAAGAGGATAGCCCAGAGGGGAGAGATGGGTAGCTGTGTCACAGCCTCAGGGTACGCCAAGAATGC
CAGCCCCGGGCCTGAGGCTGCCACATCAGCTATGGACCTCTTGGTGACATGAGCCATGAAGCCCACGATG
GAGAAGATGACGAATCCGGCAAACATGCTGGTGCAGGAGTTGATGCAGCAAACGATGATGGAGTCCCTGT
ACACATTGTTGTGGAAAGAGTTGTAGCTTCCCAGAGCAATCAGGGACCCCAGGCCCAACC
